Addgene plasmid #54958: mApple-VASP-5
Purpose: Localization: Actin/Focal Adhesions, Excitation: 568, Emission: 592
Depositing lab: Michael Davidson. Depositing organization: Florida State University, Tallahassee. Publication: Fluorescent protein tracking and detection: fluorescent protein structure and color variants. Rizzo MA, Davidson MW, Piston DW. Cold Spring Harb Protoc. 2009 Dec;2009(12):pdb.top63. doi: 10.1101/pdb.top63. PubMed 20150100.
Backbone
  Vector backbone: mApple
  Backbone size w/o insert (bp): 4750
  Vector type: Mammalian Expression
  Selectable markers: Neomycin (select with G418)
Growth in bacteria
  Bacterial resistance: Kanamycin, 50 μg/mL
  Growth temperature: 37°C
  Growth strain: DH5alpha
  Copy number: High Copy
Gene/Insert
  Gene/Insert name: VASP (alt name: NM_009499)
  Species: M. musculus (mouse)
  Mutation: A209T in VASP
  Promoter: CMV
  Tag / fusion protein: mApple (N terminal on backbone)
  Cloning method: Unknown
  Sequencing primers: 5′ CMV-F; 3′ SV40pA-R
Terms and licenses: Academic/Nonprofit Terms; Industry Terms: Not Available to Industry
Depositor comments: . Excitation = 568; Emission = 592
How to cite: mApple-VASP-5 was a gift from Michael Davidson (Addgene plasmid # 54958 ; http://n2t.net/addgene:54958 ; RRID:Addgene_54958)
