[The description below was written by a language model from this plasmid's Addgene catalogue record.]
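Description:
mApple-VASP-5 is a mammalian expression plasmid that produces mouse VASP (vasodilator-stimulated phosphoprotein) fused to the red-orange fluorescent protein mApple. It is built on an mApple backbone of about 4.75 kb without the insert, and the fluorescent protein is supplied by the backbone at the N terminus of the fusion, so that VASP follows mApple in a single open reading frame. Expression is driven by the CMV promoter, a strong constitutive promoter in most mammalian cell lines. The listed 3′ sequencing primer suggests an SV40 polyadenylation signal downstream of the insert. The VASP coding sequence carries an A209T substitution relative to the reference; the record does not say whether this change has any functional consequence. The "5" in the name is not explained in the record, and the cloning method is given as unknown.

In bacteria the plasmid is maintained at high copy number under kanamycin selection. In mammalian cells a neomycin resistance marker allows G418 selection of stable transfectants. No feature table accompanies the record, so the origin of replication and other backbone elements are not stated.

The construct is intended as a fluorescent localization marker. VASP is an actin-regulatory protein that concentrates at focal adhesions and at sites of actin assembly, and the record lists the expected localization as actin and focal adhesions. With mApple excitation at 568 nm and emission at 592 nm, the fusion suits live-cell or fixed-cell imaging of these structures, including multicolour experiments alongside green or blue probes.
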