>Addgene plasmid #54958 | mApple-VASP-5 | depositor partial sequence | sequence record 85346 | insert sequence
ACGTCAGATCCGCTAGCGCTACCGGTCGCCACCATGGTGAGCAAGGGCGAGGAGAATAACATGGCCATCA
TCAAGGAGTTCATGCGCTTCAAGGTGCACATGGAGGGCTCCGTGAACGGCCACGAGTTCGAGATCGAGGG
CGAGGGCGAGGGCCGCCCCTACGAGGCCTTTCAGACCGCTAAGCTGAAGGTGACCAAGGGTGGCCCCCTG
CCCTTCGCCTGGGACATCCTGTCCCCTCAGTTCATGTACGGCTCCAAGGTCTACATTAAGCACCCAGCCG
ACATCCCCGACTACTTCAAGCTGTCCTTCCCCGAGGGCTTCAGGTGGGAGCGCGTGATGAACTTCGAGGA
CGGCGGCATTATTCACGTTAACCAGGACTCCTCCCTGCAGGACGGCGTGTTCATCTACAAGGTGAAGCTG
CGCGGCACCAACTTCCCCTCCGACGGCCCCGTAATGCAGAAGAAGACCATGGGCTGGGAGGCCTCCGAGG
AGCGGATGTACCCCGAGGACGGCGCCCTGAAGAGCGAGATCAAGAAGAGGCTGAAGCTGAAGGACGGCGG
CCACTACGCCGCCGAGGTCAAGACCACCTACAAGGCCAAGAAGCCCGTGCAGCTGCCCGGCGCCTACATC
GTCGACATCAAGTTGGACATCGTGTCCCACAACGAGGACTACACCATCGTGGAACAGTACGAACGCGCCG
AGGGCCGCCACTCCACCGGCGGCATGGACGAGCTGTACAAGTCCGGACTCAGATCTATGAGCGAGACGGT
CATCTGTTCCAGCCGGGCTACTGTGATGCTTTATGATGACAGCAACAAGCGATGGCTCCCTGCTGGCACT
GGTCCCCAGGCCTTCAGCCGCGTCCAGATATACCACAACCCCACTGCTAACTCCTTCCGAGTTGTTGGCC
GCAAGATGCAGCCGGATCAGCAGGTGGTTATCAACTGTGCCATCATTCGGGGTGTCAAGTACAATCAGGC
CACTCCCATCTTCCATCAGTGGCGAGATGCCCGCCAGGTCTGGGGCCTCAACTTCGGCAGCAAGGAGGAC
GCCATACAGTTTGCAACAGGCATGGCCAACGCCCTAGAGGCCTTGGAAGGAGGTGGGCCTCCCCCAGCCC
CAGCACCCCCTGCCTGGTCTGCCCAGAATGGTCCCTCCCCAGAGGAGCTGGAACAACAGAAAAGGCAGCC
GGAGCATATGGAGCGCCGGGTCTCCAATGCAGGAGGCCCACCTGCTCCCCCAGCTGGGGGCCCTCCTCCA
CCTCCAGGACCTCCCCCTCCTCCAGGTCCCCCCCCACCCCCAGGTCTGCCCTCCTCAGGGGTATCTGGGG
CAGGTCATGGAGCAGGGGCAGCCCCACCCCCTGCACCCCCACTCCCTACAACACAGGGCCCCAATAGTGG
GGGTTCCGGGGCCCCAGGCCTGGCTGCTGCCATTGCTGGAGCCAAACTCAGGAAAGTGAGCAAGCAGGAG
GAGGCCTCTGGGGGGCCCCTGGCCCCCAAAGCTGAGAACAGTCGAAGCACTGGTGGGGGGCTTATGGAAG
AGATGAACGCCATGCTGGCCCGGAGAAGAAAAGCCACACAGGTTGGGGAGAAGCCCCCCAAAGACGAGTC
AGCCAGTGAGGAGTCAGAGGCCCGACTCCCTGCCCAGAGTGAACCTGTGAGAAGACCCTGGGAGAAGAAC
AGCACAACCTTGCCAAGGATGAAGTCGTCCTCTTCTGTGACTACCTCCGAGGCCCACCCCTCGACGCCCT
GCTCCAGTGATGACTCCGACTTGGAGAGGGTGAAGCAGGAGCTTCTGGAAGAGGTGCGGAAGGAGCTACA
GAAAATGAAAGAGGAAATCATCGAAGTCTTTGTCCAGGAGCTGAGGAAGCGGGGTTCTCCTTGAGCGGCC
GCGACTCTAGATCATAATCAGCCATAC
