>Addgene plasmid #54958 | mApple-VASP-5 | addgene partial sequence | sequence record 101064 | mCherry-F 5'-ccccgtaatgcagaagaaga-3'
GGCGCCCTGAAGAGCGAGATCAAGAAGAGGCTGAAGCTGAAGGACGGCGGCCACTACGCCGCCGAGGTCA
AGACCACCTACAAGGCCAAGAAGCCCGTGCAGCTGCCCGGCGCCTACATCGTCGACATCAAGTTGGACAT
CGTGTCCCACAACGAGGACTACACCATCGTGGAACAGTACGAACGCGCCGAGGGCCGCCACTCCACCGGC
GGCATGGACGAGCTGTACAAGTCCGGACTCAGATCTATGAGCGAGACGGTCATCTGTTCCAGCCGGGCTA
CTGTGATGCTTTATGATGACAGCAACAAGCGATGGCTCCCTGCTGGCACTGGTCCCCAGGCCTTCAGCCG
CGTCCAGATATACCACAACCCCACTGCTAACTCCTTCCGAGTTGTTGGCCGCAAGATGCAGCCGGATCAG
CAGGTGGTTATCAACTGTGCCATCATTCGGGGTGTCAAGTACAATCAGGCCACTCCCATCTTCCATCAGT
GGCGAGATGCCCGCCAGGTCTGGGGCCTCAACTTCGGCAGCAAGGAGGACGCCATACAGTTTGCAACAGG
CATGGCCAACGCCCTAGAGGCCTTGGAAGGAGGTGGGCCTCCCCCAGCCCCAGCACCCCCTGCCTGGTCT
GCCCAGAATGGTCCCTCCCCAGAGGAGCTGGAACAACAGAAAAGGCAGCCGGAGCATATGGAGCGCCGGG
TCTCCAATGCAGGAGGCCCACCTGCTC
